Addgene plasmid #42016: pmyc-GFP-TNRC6A-(1077-1709)
Depositing lab: Kumiko Ui-Tei. Depositing organization: The University of Tokyo. Publication: Human TNRC6A is an Argonaute-navigator protein for microRNA-mediated gene silencing in the nucleus. Nishi K, Nishi A, Nagasawa T, Ui-Tei K. RNA. 2013 Jan;19(1):17-35. doi: 10.1261/rna.034769.112. Epub 2012 Nov 13. PubMed 23150874.
Backbone
  Vector backbone: pcDNA3.1
  Backbone size w/o insert (bp): 5338
  Total vector size (bp): 8011
  Vector type: Mammalian Expression
  Selectable markers: Neomycin (select with G418)
Growth in bacteria
  Bacterial resistance: Ampicillin, 100 μg/mL
  Growth temperature: 37°C
  Growth strain: DH5alpha
  Copy number: High Copy
Gene/Insert
  Gene/Insert name: TNRC6A (alt name: GW182)
  Species: H. sapiens (human)
  Mutation: contain aa1077-1709
  GenBank ID: AAK62026.1
  Entrez Gene: TNRC6A (a.k.a. CAGH26, FAME6, GW1, GW182, TNRC6)
  Promoter: CMV
  Tag / fusion protein: Myc (N terminal on insert); EGFP (N terminal on insert)
  Cloning method: Restriction Enzyme; 5′ cloning site NheI (not destroyed); 3′ cloning site XbaI (not destroyed)
  Sequencing primers: 5′ CGCAAATGGGCGGTAGGCGTG
Terms and licenses: Academic/Nonprofit Terms; Industry Terms: Not Available to Industry
How to cite: pmyc-GFP-TNRC6A-(1077-1709) was a gift from Kumiko Ui-Tei (Addgene plasmid # 42016 ; http://n2t.net/addgene:42016 ; RRID:Addgene_42016)
