[The description below was written by a language model from this plasmid's Addgene catalogue record and pLannotate feature annotations shown in this document.]
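Description:
pmyc-GFP-TNRC6A-(1077-1709) is a mammalian expression plasmid built on the pcDNA3.1 backbone, with a total size of about 8.0 kb. It expresses a C-terminal fragment of human TNRC6A (also known as GW182), covering amino acids 1077 to 1709. In bacteria it replicates from a high-copy ColE1/pUC-type origin and is selected with ampicillin through the β-lactamase gene. An f1 origin is also present. For selection in mammalian cells, a neomycin phosphotransferase cassette driven by the SV40 early promoter and ending in an SV40 polyadenylation signal confers G418 resistance.

The expression cassette uses the human cytomegalovirus immediate early enhancer and promoter, with a T7 promoter just downstream. The open reading frame carries Myc and EGFP at the N terminus, followed by the TNRC6A fragment, and the transcript is terminated by the bovine growth hormone polyadenylation signal. The insert was cloned between NheI and XbaI sites, both of which remain intact. The automated annotation finds EGFP but does not list the short Myc tag separately. It labels the insert by similarity to the mouse Tnrc6a protein, and that match starts within the EGFP region, so its boundaries look imprecise; the catalogue entry gives the species as human. Small fragment hits such as the truncated HIV-1 LTR, ble and lacI are probably backbone remnants or chance matches rather than functional elements.

TNRC6A is a scaffold protein that associates with Argonaute proteins in microRNA-mediated gene silencing. The associated publication concerns its role in navigating Argonaute to the nucleus. A fluorescent, epitope-tagged deletion construct of this kind suits mapping which regions of the protein determine its subcellular localisation and interactions, although the record does not state the specific purpose of this fragment.
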