Features (pLannotate 1.2.2; 21 found; start..end, strand, type, name):
     28..80      -  misc_feature   bom (fragment): basis of mobility region from pBR322
    235..614     +  enhancer       CMV enhancer: human cytomegalovirus immediate early enhancer
    615..818     +  promoter       CMV promoter: human cytomegalovirus (CMV) immediate early promoter
    814..847     +  LTR            5' LTR (truncated) (fragment): truncated 5' long terminal repeat (LTR) from HIV-1
    863..881     +  promoter       T7 promoter: promoter for bacteriophage T7 RNA polymerase
    949..1665    +  CDS            EGFP: EGFP is a basic (constitutively fluorescent) green fluorescent protein published in 1996, derived from Aequorea victoria. It is reported to be a rapidly-maturing weak dimer with moderate acid sensitivity.
   1453..3570    +  CDS            Tnrc6a (fragment): TNR6A_MOUSE - Also known as Kiaa1460. Experimental evidence at protein level: Swiss-Prot protein existence level 1. Plays a role in RNA-mediated gene silencing by both micro- RNAs (miRNAs) and short interfering RNAs (siRNAs) (PubMed:22187428). Required for miRNA-dependent repression of translation and for siRNA- dependent endonucleolytic cleavage of complementary mRNAs by argonaute family proteins (PubMed:22187428). As a scaffolding protein, associates with argonaute proteins bound to partially complementary mRNAs, and can simultaneously recruit CCR4-NOT and PAN deadenylase complexes (By simil
   3611..3835    +  polyA_signal   bGH poly(A) signal: bovine growth hormone polyadenylation signal
   3839..3860    +  promoter       SV40 promoter (fragment): SV40 enhancer and early promoter
   3881..4309    +  rep_origin     f1 ori (sequence partly withheld): f1 bacteriophage origin of replication; arrow indicates direction of (+) strand synthesis
   4323..4652    +  promoter       SV40 promoter: SV40 enhancer and early promoter
   4719..5510    +  CDS            neo: KKA2_KLEPN - Also known as kan, nptII. Experimental evidence at protein level: Swiss-Prot protein existence level 1. Resistance to kanamycin, neomycin, paromomycin, ribostamycin, butirosin and gentamicin B. From Klebsiella pneumoniae.
   5534..5692    +  CDS            ble (fragment): BLE_KLEPN - Experimental evidence at protein level: Swiss-Prot protein existence level 1. Binding protein with a strong affinity to the bleomycin family of antibiotics. Binds to CL990; an antimitotic-antibiotic compound. From Klebsiella pneumoniae.
   5687..5808    +  polyA_signal   SV40 poly(A) signal: SV40 polyadenylation signal
   5881..5897    -  protein_bind   lac operator: The lac repressor binds to the lac operator to inhibit transcription in E. coli. This inhibition can be relieved by adding lactose or isopropyl-β-D-thiogalactopyranoside (IPTG). lac repressor encoded by lacI
   5905..5935    -  promoter       lac promoter: promoter for the E. coli lac operon
   5950..5971    -  protein_bind   CAP binding site: CAP binding activates transcription in the presence of cAMP. E. coli catabolite activator protein
   5984..6076    -  CDS            lacI (fragment): lac repressor; lacI; The lac repressor binds to the lac operator to inhibit transcription in E. coli. This inhibition can be relieved by adding lactose or isopropyl-β-D-thiogalactopyranoside (IPTG).
   6259..6844    -  rep_origin     ori: high-copy-number ColE1/pMB1/pBR322/pUC origin of replication
   7015..7875    -  CDS            AmpR: β-lactamase; bla; confers resistance to ampicillin, carbenicillin, and related antibiotics
   7876..7980    -  promoter       AmpR promoter: bla
>Addgene plasmid #42016 | pmyc-GFP-TNRC6A-(1077-1709) | depositor full sequence | sequence record 56757 | pmyc-GFP-TNRC6A-(1077-1709) sequence 8011 bps
GACGGATCGGGAGATCTCCCGATCCCCTATGGTGCACTCTCAGTACAATCTGCTCTGATGCCGCATAGTT
AAGCCAGTATCTGCTCCCTGCTTGTGTGTTGGAGGTCGCTGAGTAGTGCGCGAGCAAAATTTAAGCTACA
ACAAGGCAAGGCTTGACCGACAATTGCATGAAGAATCTGCTTAGGGTTAGGCGTTTTGCGCTGCTTCGCG
ATGTACGGGCCAGATATACGCGTTGACATTGATTATTGACTAGTTATTAATAGTAATCAATTACGGGGTC
ATTAGTTCATAGCCCATATATGGAGTTCCGCGTTACATAACTTACGGTAAATGGCCCGCCTGGCTGACCG
CCCAACGACCCCCGCCCATTGACGTCAATAATGACGTATGTTCCCATAGTAACGCCAATAGGGACTTTCC
ATTGACGTCAATGGGTGGAGTATTTACGGTAAACTGCCCACTTGGCAGTACATCAAGTGTATCATATGCC
AAGTACGCCCCCTATTGACGTCAATGACGGTAAATGGCCCGCCTGGCATTATGCCCAGTACATGACCTTA
TGGGACTTTCCTACTTGGCAGTACATCTACGTATTAGTCATCGCTATTACCATGGTGATGCGGTTTTGGC
AGTACATCAATGGGCGTGGATAGCGGTTTGACTCACGGGGATTTCCAAGTCTCCACCCCATTGACGTCAA
TGGGAGTTTGTTTTGGCACCAAAATCAACGGGACTTTCCAAAATGTCGTAACAACTCCGCCCCATTGACG
CAAATGGGCGGTAGGCGTGTACGGTGGGAGGTCTATATAAGCAGAGCTCTCTGGCTAACTAGAGAACCCA
CTGCTTACTGGCTTATCGAAATTAATACGACTCACTATAGGGAGACCCAAGCTGGCTAGCCCACCAATGG
AACAAAAACTCATCTCAGAAGAGGATCTGTCCGGCGGCATGGTGAGCAAGGGCGAGGAGCTGTTCACCGG
GGTGGTGCCCATCCTGGTCGAGCTGGACGGCGACGTAAACGGCCACAAGTTCAGCGTGTCCGGCGAGGGC
GAGGGCGATGCCACCTACGGCAAGCTGACCCTGAAGTTCATCTGCACCACCGGCAAGCTGCCCGTGCCCT
GGCCCACCCTCGTGACCACCCTGACCTACGGCGTGCAGTGCTTCAGCCGCTACCCCGACCACATGAAGCA
GCACGACTTCTTCAAGTCCGCCATGCCCGAAGGCTACGTCCAGGAGCGCACCATCTTCTTCAAGGACGAC
GGCAACTACAAGACCCGCGCCGAGGTGAAGTTCGAGGGCGACACCCTGGTGAACCGCATCGAGCTGAAGG
GCATCGACTTCAAGGAGGACGGCAACATCCTGGGGCACAAGCTGGAGTACAACTACAACAGCCACAACGT
CTATATCATGGCCGACAAGCAGAAGAACGGCATCAAGGTGAACTTCAAGATCCGCCACAACATCGAGGAC
GGCAGCGTGCAGCTCGCCGACCACTACCAGCAGAACACCCCCATCGGCGACGGCCCCGTGCTGCTGCCCG
ACAACCACTACCTGAGCACCCAGTCCGCCCTGAGCAAAGACCCCAACGAGAAGCGCGATCACATGGTCCT
GCTGGAGTTCGTGACCGCCGCCGGGATCACTCTCGGCATGGACGAGCTGTACAAGAAGCTTGGCAATCCC
AGTATGTTTGGTGTTGGAAACACAGCAGCACAACCCCGGGGCATGCAGCAGCCTCCAGCACAACCTCTTA
GTTCATCTCAGCCTAATCTCCGTGCTCAAGTGCCTCCTCCATTACTCTCCCCTCAGGTTCCAGTTTCATT
GCTGAAGTATGCACCAAACAACGGTGGCCTGAATCCACTCTTTGGCCCTCAACAGGTAGCCATGCTGAAC
CAGCTATCCCAGCTAAACCAGCTTTCTCAGATCTCCCAGTTACAGCGATTGTTAGCGCAGCAGCAAAGGG
CGCAGAGTCAGAGAAGCGTGCCTTCTGGGAACCGGCCGCAGCAAGACCAGCAGGGTCGACCTCTTAGTGT
GCAGCAGCAAATGATGCAACAATCTCGTCAACTTGATCCAAACCTGTTGGTGAAGCAGCAGACTCCACCA
TCTCAGCAGCAGCCACTCCATCAGCCAGCCATGAAGTCTTTCCTTGACAATGTCATGCCCCACACTACAC
CTGAGCTGCAAAAAGGGCCATCACCAATAAATGCTTTCAGCAACTTCCCTATAGGCTTGAACTCAAACTT
GAATGTAAATATGGATATGAACAGTATTAAAGAGCCACAGTCAAGACTAAGGAAGTGGACGACAGTGGAC
AGCATTTCTGTGAACACATCTTTGGATCAAAACTCCAGCAAACATGGTGCTATTTCAAGTGGTTTCAGGC
TGGAAGAGTCTCCATTTGTTCCCTATGACTTTATGAACAGCAGTACTTCACCAGCCAGTCCTCCAGGTTC
AATAGGAGATGGCTGGCCACGTGCCAAATCGCCTAACGGCTCTAGCAGTGTTAATTGGCCACCAGAATTT
CGTCCTGGTGAGCCATGGAAAGGTTATCCAAACATTGACCCTGAAACTGACCCTTACGTCACTCCTGGCA
GTGTCATAAACAATCTTTCAATTAATACTGTGCGGGAAGTTGACCACCTCAGGGACAGGAACAGTGGGTC
ATCCTCATCCTTGAACACCACGCTGCCTTCAACTAGTGCCTGGTCATCCATTCGTGCCTCCAACTACAAC
GTTCCCCTCAGCAGTACAGCACAAAGCACTTCAGCCAGAAATAGTGATTCCAAATTGACATGGTCTCCTG
GTTCAGTTACAAACACCTCTCTGGCTCATGAGCTGTGGAAGGTCCCTTTGCCACCTAAAAACATCACTGC
TCCGTCCCGCCCACCTCCGGGACTGACTGGTCAGAAGCCACCCTTGTCTACGTGGGATAATTCTCCCCTT
CGTATAGGTGGAGGATGGGGAAATTCTGACGCCAGATATACCCCAGGTTCCAGCTGGGGTGAGAGCAGCT
CAGGGAGAATAACAAATTGGCTTGTTCTAAAAAACCTTACACCTCAGATCGATGGCTCAACTCTGCGCAC
TCTGTGCATGCAGCACGGCCCGCTGATCACATTCCACCTGAACCTCCCTCACGGAAATGCTCTGGTCCGC
TACAGTTCAAAAGAAGAGGTAGTGAAGGCACAAAAGTCTCTGCACATGTGTGTACTGGGGAACACTACTA
TTCTTGCTGAGTTTGCCAGTGAAGAGGAGATCAGTCGTTTCTTTGCACAAAGCCAGTCTCTGACCCCTTC
TCCCGGCTGGCAGTCTCTCGGGTCCAGCCAGAGCCGGCTGGGCTCCCTCGACTGTTCCCACTCATTCTCC
AGCCGGACCGATCTCAATCACTGGAATGGTGCTGGGCTGTCGGGAACTAACTGTGGAGACCTTCACGGCA
CTTCACTCTGGGGGACCCCGCATTATTCCACAAGCCTGTGGGGTCCCCCAAGCAGCAGCGACCCCCGAGG
AATTAGCAGCCCATCTCCCATTAACGCTTTTCTTTCTGTTGACCACCTGGGTGGGGGTGGAGAGTCCATG
TAATCTAGAGGGCCCGTTTAAACCCGCTGATCAGCCTCGACTGTGCCTTCTAGTTGCCAGCCATCTGTTG
TTTGCCCCTCCCCCGTGCCTTCCTTGACCCTGGAAGGTGCCACTCCCACTGTCCTTTCCTAATAAAATGA
GGAAATTGCATCGCATTGTCTGAGTAGGTGTCATTCTATTCTGGGGGGTGGGGTGGGGCAGGACAGCAAG
GGGGAGGATTGGGAAGACAATAGCAGGCATGCTGGGGATGCGGTGGGCTCTATGGCTTCTGAGGCGGAAA
GAACCAGCTGGGGCTCTAGGGGGTATCCCC
[124 nt withheld, positions 3881-4004]
C
[91 nt withheld, positions 4006-4096]
A
[49 nt withheld, positions 4098-4146]
CCTTTGACGTTGGAGTCCACGTTCTTT
[37 nt withheld, positions 4174-4210]
ACCCTATCTCGGTCTATTCTTTTGATTTATAAGGGATTTTGCCGATTTCGGCCTATTGGTTAAAAAATGA
GCTGATTTAACAAAAATTTAACGCGAATTAATTCTGTGGAATGTGTGTCAGTTAGGGTGTGGAAAGTCCC
CAGGCTCCCCAGCAGGCAGAAGTATGCAAAGCATGCATCTCAATTAGTCAGCAACCAGGTGTGGAAAGTC
CCCAGGCTCCCCAGCAGGCAGAAGTATGCAAAGCATGCATCTCAATTAGTCAGCAACCATAGTCCCGCCC
CTAACTCCGCCCATCCCGCCCCTAACTCCGCCCAGTTCCGCCCATTCTCCGCCCCATGGCTGACTAATTT
TTTTTATTTATGCAGAGGCCGAGGCCGCCTCTGCCTCTGAGCTATTCCAGAAGTAGTGAGGAGGCTTTTT
TGGAGGCCTAGGCTTTTGCAAAAAGCTCCCGGGAGCTTGTATATCCATTTTCGGATCTGATCAAGAGACA
GGATGAGGATCGTTTCGCATGATTGAACAAGATGGATTGCACGCAGGTTCTCCGGCCGCTTGGGTGGAGA
GGCTATTCGGCTATGACTGGGCACAACAGACAATCGGCTGCTCTGATGCCGCCGTGTTCCGGCTGTCAGC
GCAGGGGCGCCCGGTTCTTTTTGTCAAGACCGACCTGTCCGGTGCCCTGAATGAACTGCAGGACGAGGCA
GCGCGGCTATCGTGGCTGGCCACGACGGGCGTTCCTTGCGCAGCTGTGCTCGACGTTGTCACTGAAGCGG
GAAGGGACTGGCTGCTATTGGGCGAAGTGCCGGGGCAGGATCTCCTGTCATCTCACCTTGCTCCTGCCGA
GAAAGTATCCATCATGGCTGATGCAATGCGGCGGCTGCATACGCTTGATCCGGCTACCTGCCCATTCGAC
CACCAAGCGAAACATCGCATCGAGCGAGCACGTACTCGGATGGAAGCCGGTCTTGTCGATCAGGATGATC
TGGACGAAGAGCATCAGGGGCTCGCGCCAGCCGAACTGTTCGCCAGGCTCAAGGCGCGCATGCCCGACGG
CGAGGATCTCGTCGTGACCCATGGCGATGCCTGCTTGCCGAATATCATGGTGGAAAATGGCCGCTTTTCT
GGATTCATCGACTGTGGCCGGCTGGGTGTGGCGGACCGCTATCAGGACATAGCGTTGGCTACCCGTGATA
TTGCTGAAGAGCTTGGCGGCGAATGGGCTGACCGCTTCCTCGTGCTTTACGGTATCGCCGCTCCCGATTC
GCAGCGCATCGCCTTCTATCGCCTTCTTGACGAGTTCTTCTGAGCGGGACTCTGGGGTTCGAAATGACCG
ACCAAGCGACGCCCAACCTGCCATCACGAGATTTCGATTCCACCGCCGCCTTCTATGAAAGGTTGGGCTT
CGGAATCGTTTTCCGGGACGCCGGCTGGATGATCCTCCAGCGCGGGGATCTCATGCTGGAGTTCTTCGCC
CACCCCAACTTGTTTATTGCAGCTTATAATGGTTACAAATAAAGCAATAGCATCACAAATTTCACAAATA
AAGCATTTTTTTCACTGCATTCTAGTTGTGGTTTGTCCAAACTCATCAATGTATCTTATCATGTCTGTAT
ACCGTCGACCTCTAGCTAGAGCTTGGCGTAATCATGGTCATAGCTGTTTCCTGTGTGAAATTGTTATCCG
CTCACAATTCCACACAACATACGAGCCGGAAGCATAAAGTGTAAAGCCTGGGGTGCCTAATGAGTGAGCT
AACTCACATTAATTGCGTTGCGCTCACTGCCCGCTTTCCAGTCGGGAAACCTGTCGTGCCAGCTGCATTA
ATGAATCGGCCAACGCGCGGGGAGAGGCGGTTTGCGTATTGGGCGCTCTTCCGCTTCCTCGCTCACTGAC
TCGCTGCGCTCGGTCGTTCGGCTGCGGCGAGCGGTATCAGCTCACTCAAAGGCGGTAATACGGTTATCCA
CAGAATCAGGGGATAACGCAGGAAAGAACATGTGAGCAAAAGGCCAGCAAAAGGCCAGGAACCGTAAAAA
GGCCGCGTTGCTGGCGTTTTTCCATAGGCTCCGCCCCCCTGACGAGCATCACAAAAATCGACGCTCAAGT
CAGAGGTGGCGAAACCCGACAGGACTATAAAGATACCAGGCGTTTCCCCCTGGAAGCTCCCTCGTGCGCT
CTCCTGTTCCGACCCTGCCGCTTACCGGATACCTGTCCGCCTTTCTCCCTTCGGGAAGCGTGGCGCTTTC
TCATAGCTCACGCTGTAGGTATCTCAGTTCGGTGTAGGTCGTTCGCTCCAAGCTGGGCTGTGTGCACGAA
CCCCCCGTTCAGCCCGACCGCTGCGCCTTATCCGGTAACTATCGTCTTGAGTCCAACCCGGTAAGACACG
ACTTATCGCCACTGGCAGCAGCCACTGGTAACAGGATTAGCAGAGCGAGGTATGTAGGCGGTGCTACAGA
GTTCTTGAAGTGGTGGCCTAACTACGGCTACACTAGAAGAACAGTATTTGGTATCTGCGCTCTGCTGAAG
CCAGTTACCTTCGGAAAAAGAGTTGGTAGCTCTTGATCCGGCAAACAAACCACCGCTGGTAGCGGTTTTT
TTGTTTGCAAGCAGCAGATTACGCGCAGAAAAAAAGGATCTCAAGAAGATCCTTTGATCTTTTCTACGGG
GTCTGACGCTCAGTGGAACGAAAACTCACGTTAAGGGATTTTGGTCATGAGATTATCAAAAAGGATCTTC
ACCTAGATCCTTTTAAATTAAAAATGAAGTTTTAAATCAATCTAAAGTATATATGAGTAAACTTGGTCTG
ACAGTTACCAATGCTTAATCAGTGAGGCACCTATCTCAGCGATCTGTCTATTTCGTTCATCCATAGTTGC
CTGACTCCCCGTCGTGTAGATAACTACGATACGGGAGGGCTTACCATCTGGCCCCAGTGCTGCAATGATA
CCGCGAGACCCACGCTCACCGGCTCCAGATTTATCAGCAATAAACCAGCCAGCCGGAAGGGCCGAGCGCA
GAAGTGGTCCTGCAACTTTATCCGCCTCCATCCAGTCTATTAATTGTTGCCGGGAAGCTAGAGTAAGTAG
TTCGCCAGTTAATAGTTTGCGCAACGTTGTTGCCATTGCTACAGGCATCGTGGTGTCACGCTCGTCGTTT
GGTATGGCTTCATTCAGCTCCGGTTCCCAACGATCAAGGCGAGTTACATGATCCCCCATGTTGTGCAAAA
AAGCGGTTAGCTCCTTCGGTCCTCCGATCGTTGTCAGAAGTAAGTTGGCCGCAGTGTTATCACTCATGGT
TATGGCAGCACTGCATAATTCTCTTACTGTCATGCCATCCGTAAGATGCTTTTCTGTGACTGGTGAGTAC
TCAACCAAGTCATTCTGAGAATAGTGTATGCGGCGACCGAGTTGCTCTTGCCCGGCGTCAATACGGGATA
ATACCGCGCCACATAGCAGAACTTTAAAAGTGCTCATCATTGGAAAACGTTCTTCGGGGCGAAAACTCTC
AAGGATCTTACCGCTGTTGAGATCCAGTTCGATGTAACCCACTCGTGCACCCAACTGATCTTCAGCATCT
TTTACTTTCACCAGCGTTTCTGGGTGAGCAAAAACAGGAAGGCAAAATGCCGCAAAAAAGGGAATAAGGG
CGACACGGAAATGTTGAATACTCATACTCTTCCTTTTTCAATATTATTGAAGCATTTATCAGGGTTATTG
TCTCATGAGCGGATACATATTTGAATGTATTTAGAAAAATAAACAAATAGGGGTTCCGCGCACATTTCCC
CGAAAAGTGCCACCTGACGTC
