>Addgene plasmid #42016 | pmyc-GFP-TNRC6A-(1077-1709) | addgene partial sequence | sequence record 59543 | EGFP_C
GACGAGCTGTACAAGTCCGGCGGCAAGCTTGGCAATCCCAGTATGTTTGGTGTTGGAAACACAGCAGCAC
AACCCCGGGGCATGCAGCAGCCTCCAGCACAACCTCTTAGTTCATCTCAGCCTAATCTCCGTGCTCAAGT
GCCTCCTCCATTACTCTCCCCTCAGGTTCCAGTTTCATTGCTGAAGTATGCACCAAACAACGGTGGCCTG
AATCCACTCTTTGGCCCTCAACAGGTAGCCATGCTGAACCAGCTATCCCAGCTAAACCAGCTTTCTCAGA
TCTCCCAGTTACAGCGATTGTTAGCGCAGCAGCAAAGGGCGCAGAGTCAGAGAAGCGTGCCTTCTGGGAA
CCGGCCGCAGCAAGACCAGCAGGGTCGACCTCTTAGTGTGCAGCAGCAAATGATGCAACAATCTCGTCAA
CTTGATCCAAACCTGTTGGTGAAGCAGCAGACTCCACCATCTCAGCAGCAGCCACTCCATCAGCCAGCCA
TGAAGTCTTTCCTTGACAATGTCATGCCCCACACTACACCTGAGCTGCAAAAAGGGCCATCACCAATAAA
TGCTTTCAGCAACTTCCCTATAGGCTTGAACTCAAACTTGAATGTAAATATGGATATGAACAGTATTAAA
GAGCCACAGTCAAGACTAAGGAAGTGGACGACAGTGGACAGCATTTCTGTGAACACATCTTTGGATCAAA
ACTCCAGCAAACATGGTGCTATTTCAAGTGGTTTCAGGCTGGAAGAGTCTCCATTTGTTCCCTATGACTT
TATGAACAGCAGTACTTCACCAGCCAGTCCTCCAGGTTCAATAGGAGATGGCTGGCCACGTGCCAAATCG
CCTAACGGCTCTAGCAGTGTTAATTGGCCACCAGAATTTCGTCCTGGTGAGCCATGGAAAGGTTATCCAA
ACATTGACCCTGAAACTGACCCTTACGTCACTCCTGG
