>Addgene plasmid #42016 | pmyc-GFP-TNRC6A-(1077-1709) | addgene partial sequence | sequence record 59872 | CMV-F 5'-CGCAAATGGGCGGTAGGCGTG-3'
AGCAGAGCTCTCTGGCTAACTAGAGAACCCACTGCTTACTGGCTTATCGAAATTAATACGACTCACTATA
GGGAGACCCAAGCTGGCTAGCCCACCATGGAACAAAAACTCATCTCAGAAGAGGATCTGTCCGGCGGCAT
GGTGAGCAAGGGCGAGGAGCTGTTCACCGGGGTGGTGCCCATCCTGGTCGAGCTGGACGGCGACGTAAAC
GGCCACAAGTTCAGCGTGTCCGGCGAGGGCGAGGGCGATGCCACCTACGGCAAGCTGACCCTGAAGTTCA
TCTGCACCACCGGCAAGCTGCCCGTGCCCTGGCCCACCCTCGTGACCACCCTGACCTACGGCGTGCAGTG
CTTCAGCCGCTACCCCGACCACATGAAGCAGCACGACTTCTTCAAGTCCGCCATGCCCGAAGGCTACGTC
CAGGAGCGCACCATCTTCTTCAAGGACGACGGCAACTACAAGACCCGCGCCGAGGTGAAGTTCGAGGGCG
ACACCCTGGTGAACCGCATCGAGCTGAAGGGCATCGACTTCAAGGAGGACGGCAACATCCTGGGGCACAA
GCTGGAGTACAACTACAACAGCCACAACGTCTATATCATGGCCGACAAGCAGAAGAACGGCATCAAGGTG
AACTTCAAGATCCGCCACAACATCGAGGACGGCAGCGTGCAGCTCGCCGACCACTACCAGCAGAACACCC
CCATCGGCGACGGCCCCGTGCTGCTGCCCGACAACCACTACCTGAGCACCCAGTCCGCCCTGAGCAAAGA
CCCCAACGAGAAGCGCGATCACATGGTCCTGCTGGAGTTCGTGACCGCCGCCGGGATCACTCTCGGCATG
GACGAGCTGTACAAGTCCGGCGGCAAGCTTGGCAATCCCAGTATGTTTGGTGTTGGAAACACAGCAGCAC
AACCCCGGGGCATGCAGCAGCCTCCAGCACAACCTCTTAGTTCATCTCAGCCTAATCTCCGTGCTCAAGT
GCCTCTCATA
