>Addgene plasmid #42016 | pmyc-GFP-TNRC6A-(1077-1709) | addgene partial sequence | sequence record 59873 | BGH-rev 5'-TAGAAGGCACAGTCGAGG-3'
CTAGATTACATGGACTCTCCACCCCCACCCAGGTGGTCAACAGAAAGAAAAGCGTTAATGGGAGATGGGC
TGCTAATTCCTCGGGGGTCGCTGCTGCTTGGGGGACCCCACAGGCTTGTGGAATAATGCGGGGTCCCCCA
GAGTGAAGTGCCGTGAAGGTCTCCACAGTTAGTTCCCGACAGCCCAGCACCATTCCAGTGATTGAGATCG
GTCCGGCTGGAGAATGAGTGGGAACAGTCGAGGGAGCCCAGCCGGCTCTGGCTGGACCCGAGAGACTGCC
AGCCGGGAGAAGGGGTCAGAGACTGGCTTTGTGCAAAGAAACGACTGATCTCCTCTTCACTGGCAAACTC
AGCAAGAATAGTAGTGTTCCCCAGTACACACATGTGCAGAGACTTTTGTGCCTTCACTACCTCTTCTTTT
GAACTGTAGCGGACCAGAGCATTTCCGTGAGGGAGGTTCAGGTGGAATGTGATCAGCGGGCCGTGCTGCA
TGCACAGAGTGCGCAGAGTTGAGCCATCGATCTGAGGTGTAAGGTTTTTTAGAACAAGCCAATTTGTTAT
TCTCCCTGAGCTGCTCTCACCCCAGCTGGAACCTGGGGTATATCTGGCGTCAGAATTTCCCCATCCTCCA
CCTATACGAAGGGGAGAATTATCCCACGTAGACAAGGGTGGCTTCTGACCAGTCAGTCCCGGAGGTGGGC
GGGACGGAGCAGTGATGTTTTTAGGTGGCAAAGGGACCTTCCACAGCTCATGAGCCAGAGAGGTGTTTGT
AACTGAACCAGGAGACCATGTCAATTTGGAATCACTATTTCTGGCTGAAGTGCTTTGTGCTGTACTGCTG
AGGGGAACGTTGTAGTTGGAGGCACGAATGGATGACCAGGCACTAGTTGAAGGCAGCGTGGTGTTCAAGG
ATGAGGATGACCCACTGTTCCTGTCCCTGA
